>Addgene plasmid #173538 | pICSL86977OD:PITG_15039 | addgene full sequence | sequence record 342345 | Addgene NGS Result
GCCCTTGGGCGGCTTCCTAATCGACGACGCACCGGCTGCCGGCGGTTGCCGGGATTCTTTGCGGATTCGA
TCAGCGGCCGCTTGCCACGATTCACCGGGGCGTGCTTCTGCCTCGATGCGTTGCCGCTGGGCGGCCTGCG
CGGCCTTCAACTTCTCCACCAGGTCATCACCCAGCGCCGCGCCGATTTGTACCGGGCCGGATGGTTTGCG
ACCGCTCACGCCGATTCCTCGGGCTTGGGGGTTCCAGTGCCATTGCAGGGCCGGCAGACAACCCAGCCGC
TTACGCCTGGCCAACCGCCCGTTCCTCCACACATGGGGCATTCCACGGCGTCGGTGCCTGGTTGTTCTTG
ATTTTCCATGCCGCCTCCTTTAGCCGCTAAAATTCATCTACTCATTTATTCATTTGCTCATTTACTCTGG
TAGCTGCGCGATGTATTCAGATAGCAGCTCGGTAATGGTCTTGCCTTGGCGTACCGCGTACATCTTCAGC
TTGGTGTGATCCTCCGCCGGCAACTGAAAGTTGACCCGCTTCATGGCTGGCGTGTCTGCCAGGCTGGCCA
ACGTTGCAGCCTTGCTGCTGCGTGCGCTCGGACGGCCGGCACTTAGCGTGTTTGTGCTTTTGCTCATTTT
CTCTTTACCTCATTAACTCAAATGAGTTTTGATTTAATTTCAGCGGCCAGCGCCTGGACCTCGCGGGCAG
CGTCGCCCTCGGGTTCTGATTCAAGAACGGTTGTGCCGGCGGCGGCAGTGCCTGGGTAGCTCACGCGCTG
CGTGATACGGGACTCAAGAATGGGCAGCTCGTACCCGGCCAGCGCCTCGGCAACCTCACCGCCGATGCGC
GTGCCTTTGATCGCCCGCGACACGACAAAGGCCGCTTGTAGCCTTCCATCCGTGACCTCAATGCGCTGCT
TAACCAGCTCCACCAGGTCGGCGGTGGCCCATATGTCGTAAGGGCTTGGCTGCACCGGAATCAGCACGAA
GTCGGCTGCCTTGATCGCGGACACAGCCAAGTCCGCCGCCTGGGGCGCTCCGTCGATCACTACGAAGTCG
CGCCGGCCGATGGCCTTCACGTCGCGGTCAATCGTCGGGCGGTCGATGCCGACAACGGTTAGCGGTTGAT
CTTCCCGCACGGCCGCCCAATCGCGGGCACTGCCCTGGGGATCGGAATCGACTAACAGAACATCGGCCCC
GGCGAGTTGCAGGGCGCGGGCTAGATGGGTTGCGATGGTCGTCTTGCCTGACCCGCCTTTCTGGTTAAGT
ACAGCGATAACCTTCATGCGTTCCCCTTGCGTATTTGTTTATTTACTCATCGCATCATATACGCAGCGAC
CGCATGACGCAAGCTGTTTTACTCAAATACACATCACCTTTTTAGACGGCGGCGCTCGGTTTCTTCAGCG
GCCAAGCTGGCCGGCCAGGCCGCCAGCTTGGCATCAGACAAACCGGCCAGGATTTCATGCAGCCGCACGG
CTGACTCCCGAGGGGAACCCTGTGGTTGGCATGCACATACAAATGGACGAACGGATAAACCTTTTCACGC
CCTTTTAAATATCCGATTATTCTAATAAACGCTCTTTTCTCTTAGGTTTACCCGCCAATATATCCTGTCA
AACACTGATAGTTTAAACGGATCACTTCGTGTCCCTCGGTCACATGTGCATCCTCTAGTAGCGGTCCTGC
TGAGCCTCGACATGTTGTCGCAAAATTCGCCCTGGACCCGCCCAACGATTTGTCGTCACTGTCAAGGTTT
GACCTGCACTTCATTTGGGGCCCACATACACCAAAAAAATGCTGCATAATTCTCGGGGCAGCAAGTCGGT
TACCCGGCCGCCGTGCTGGACCGGGTTGAATGGTGCCCGTAACTTTCGGTAGAGCGGACGGCCAATACTC
AACTTCAAGGAATCTCACCCATGCGCGCCGGCGGGGAACCGGAGTTCCCTTCAGTGAGCGTTATTAGTTC
GCCGCTCGGTGTGTCGTAGATACTAGCCCCTGGGGCACTTTTGAAATTTGAATAAGATTTATGTAATCAG
TCTTTTAGGTTTGACCGGTTCTGCCGCTTTTTTTAAAATTGGATTTGTAATAATAAAACGCAATTGTTTG
TTATTGTGGCGCTCTATCATAGATGTCGCTATAAACCTATTCAGCACAATATATTGTTTTCATTTTAATA
TTGTACATATAAGTAGTAGGGTACAATCAGTAAATTGAACGGAGAATATTATTCATAAAAATACGATAGT
AACGGGTGATATATTCATTAGAATGAACCGAAACCGGCGGTAAGGATCTGAGCTACACATGCTCAGGTTT
TTTACAACGTGCACAACAGAATTGAAAGCAAATATCATGCGATCATAGGCTTCTCGCATATCTCATTAAA
GCAGGACAAGCTCATCCTGACTTCTTTTCCTTCAACAATTTAGCCAATGCATTTCTGTATTTGTTGTAAA
GAAGCTTCCTCACGTCGTCCTTACCAGCACCAGACACTGAAAGAAGGTAGAACACCCTCACTGAGTCTGT
CTCAGTTGCCACCCACCTGTTGATCTGTGCGTACAAAAGCTGCTCAGCGTGGTACCTAGTCTTTGGAACG
TGCCATGCTCTCACGAAAGCAGTAGTAAGAGATCTCTCGTCCTCATAAATTTTTGTAAGAGAAGAAAGCA
AGTCACCTCCGTCCTTTGGCTTCTTACCTCTGTAGTAATCATTAAACCTTGCCCAAGACACGAACAAAGG
ATTCTCAAGCAAAGGAGTGTTCACATCATCCAACTTAAGCAACTCGAAAACCTTCTTTGGAGTCAATTTT
GACTCGTACCAGTTCCTGATCTGCTGGATGAACAAATGCTGAGCGATAAGAGATGACCTAGGATTTTTGT
CTGCAGCAACGATCATCTTAGCCAACACGTCGTCAGCATAGAACTTCTTCAACACTGAAATAGGTGTCAT
TTTTGTTTTGTGATGGATCAATGAAAAGTCGTCAGTATACCTAACCCATGCAGTGAACAATGGAGACTCC
AACAATGGCACCTTAGTCTCCTGCAATTTCAACAAATTGAAAACGTCGATAGGTTGCTTCTTAGTTTTCA
ACCAAAGAGCAGTCTGCTCAGCTTGGATCCTAATAGCGATTTTCTCTGTTGAAGGCACGTTCTTAGCTGC
GATAAGCATGTGCACGAAAGCCTCCTCGTCTTTGTACAAAGGTTTCAAAAAAGAAAAAAGAGTAGTCTCT
GATGTAGGGTTAACCTTATTATACTCGTCAACGAACTTAGCCCAAGACACGATCTGAGGCTGTGTGAAAA
GAGACTCAGCTGTGTCCTCCAACTTCAACAACTTGAAAACTGAGTCTGGTGTCTCCTTAGCCAACAACCA
CCTGTAGATCTGCTCAGTCTGCACCCTTTTTGCCAAACCAGCTGTAGCCCTCACCTGCTTAGCAGCCTCG
ATGATCTTAGCAAGACCGTCATCCTTGTAATGAGAAGTCAATGTAGCGATAACTGTTGTCCTCTTAGTAG
GATTTGCTTTATTGTACAATTTCATATAACCAATCCAGTCATTCAACCTAGGATTTGCAAGCAAGTCGTC
TGCAGCCTTGTCCAACATCAAAAGCTTGAACACGTCATCTGCAGACTCTCCCTTCTTAAGTGCGTCGTCC
AACTGCTGTGACACTGATGATTTAAGAGAGTTTGTCAAAGTCTCGATAGCTGATGTTCCAGGAGATGGAC
CCATTGTATCGATAATTGTAAATGTAATTGTAATGTTGTTTGTTGTTTGTTGTTGTTGGTAATTGTTGTA
AAAATGAGCTCTTATACTCGAGCGTGTCCTCTCCAAATGAAATGAACTTCCTTATATAGAGGAAGGGTCT
TGCGAAGGATAGTGGGATTGTGCGTCATCCCTTACGTCAGTGGAGATGTCACATCAATCCACTTGCTTTG
TAGACGTGGTTGGAACCTCTTCTTTTTCCACGATGCTCCTCGTGGGTGGGGGTCCATCTTTGGGACCACT
GTCGGCAGAGAGATCTTGAATGATAGCCTTTCCTTTATCGCAATGATGGCATTTGTAGGAGCCACCTTCC
TTTTCTACTGTCCTTTCGATGAAGTGACAGATAGCTGGGCAATGGAATCCGAGGAGGTTTCCCGAAATTA
TCCTTTGTTGAAAAGTCTCAATAGCCCTTTGATCTTCTGAGACTGTATCTTTGACATTTTTGGAGTAGAC
CAGAGTGTCGTGCTCCACCATGTTGACGAAGATTTTCTTCTTGTCATTGAGTCGTAAAAGACTCTGTATG
AACTGTTCGCCAGTCTTGACGGCGAGTTCTGTTAGATCCTCGATTTGAATCTTAGACTCCATGCATGGCC
TTAGATTCAGTAGGAACTACCTTTTTAGAGACTCCAATCTCTATTACTTGCCTTGGTTTATGAAGCAAGC
CTTGAATCGTCCATACTGGAATAGTACTTCTGATCTTGAGAAATATGTCTTTCTCTGTGTTCTTGATGCA
ATTAGTCCTGAATCTTTTGACTGCATCTTTAACCTTCTTGGGAAGGTATTTGATCTCCTGGAGATTGTTA
CTCGGGTAGATCGTCTTGATGAGACTTGCTGCGTAGGCCTCTCTAACCATCTGTGGGTCAGCATTCTTTC
TGAAATTGAAGAGGCTAACCTTCTCATTATCAGTGGTGAACATAGTGTCGTCACCTTCACCTTCGAACTT
CCTTCCTAGATCGTAAAGATAGAGGAAATCGTCCATTGTAATCTCCGGGGCAAAGGAGATCTCTTTTGGG
GCTGGATCACTGCTGGGCCTTTTGGTTCCTAGCGTGAGCCAGTGGGCTTTTTGCTTTGGTGGGCTTGTTA
GGGCCTTAGCAAAGCTCTTGGGCTTGAGTTGAGCTTCTCCTTTGGGGATGAAGTTCAACCTGTCTGTTTG
CTGACTTGTTGTGTACGCGTCAGCTGCTGCTCTTGCCTCTGTAATAGTGGCAAATTTCTTGTGTGCAACT
CCGGGAACGCCGTTTGTTGCCGCCTTTGTACAACCCCAGTCATCGTATATACCGGCATGTGGACCGTTAT
ACACAACGTAGTAGTTGATATGAGGGTGTTGAATACCCGATTCTGCTCTGAGAGGAGCAACTGTGCTGTT
AAGCTCAGATTTTTGTGGGATTGGAATTCCTCCAAGCTTGAATTCTTGCAGCGCTCCAATTCAGCAAGCG
TCGATCTAGTAACATAGATGACACCGCGCGCGATAATTTATCCTAGTTTGCGCGCTATATTTTGTTTTCT
ATCGCGTATTAAATGTATAATTGCGGGACTCTAATCATAAAAACCCATCTCATAAATAACGTCATGCATT
ACATGTTAATTATTACATGCTTAACGTAATTCAACAGAAATTATATGATAATCATCGCAAGACCGGCAAC
AGGATTCAATCTTAAGAAACTTTATTGCCAAATGTTTGAACGATCTGCTTGACTCTAGATCCAGAGTCCC
GCTCAAATCTCAGTCACAGGAAGAACAGGTCTAGGAGGAACAGGAAGAGAGAAATCAAGCTGCCAGAATC
CCACATCATGCCAATTTCCATGTTTGAAACCAGCAGCTCTAAGCATTCCCCTAGGAGCATAACCAAGAGC
CTCATGCATCCTCACAGAAGGATCATTAGGAAGTCCAATCACAGCAACCACAGACTTGAAACCCTGAGCC
TCCAAAGACTTCAAAAGATGAGTGTAAAGAGTAGATCCAAGACCAGTTCTTTGATGCCTAGGAGACACGT
AAACAGTAGACTCAGCAGTCCAATCGTAAGCATTCCTAGCCTTCCAAGGACCAGCATAAGCAATACCAGC
CACTTCACCATCCACTTCAGCAACAAGCCAAGGATACCTCTCTCTAAGCCTCACAAGATCATCAGTCCAC
TCTTGTGGTTCTTGAGGCTCAGTCCTGAAATTCACAGTAGAAGTCTCAATGTAATGATTCACAATAGTGC
ACACAGCAGGCATATCAGCCTCAGTAGCCCTTCTAATATCAGCAGGCCTTCTTTCAGGAGACATGCGAAA
CGATCCAGATCCGGTGCAGATTATTTGGATTGAGAGTGAATATGAGACTCTAATTGGATACCGAGGGGAA
TTTATGGAACGTCAGTGGAGCATTTTGACAAGAAATATTTGCTAGCTGATAGTGACCTTAGGCGACTTTT
GAACGCGCAATAATGGTTTCTGACGTATGTGCTTAGCTCATTAAACTCCAGAAACCCGCGGCTGAGTGGC
TCCTTCAACGTTGCGGTTCTGTCAGTTCCAAACGTAAAACGGCTTGTCCCGCGTCATCGGCGGGGGTCAT
AACGTGACTCCCTTAATTCTCCGCTCCGGATCCGAATTCGGCACAGAGTGTTCAACCCCAGTACATTAAA
AACGTCCGCAATGTGTTATTAAGTTGTCTAAGCGTCAATTTGTTTACACCACAATATATCCTGCCACCAG
CCAGCCAACAGCTCCCCGACCGGCAGCTCGGCACAAAATCACCACTCGATACAGGCAGCCCATCAACCAT
GACTACTGTCCGGTCCAACAGATCCGAGCAGGAACCGTAAAAAGGCCGCGTTGCTGGCGTTTTTCCATAG
GCTCCGCCCCCCTGACGAGCATCACAAAAATCGACGCTCAAGTCAGAGGTGGCGAAACCCGACAGGACTA
TAAAGATACCAGGCGTTTCCCCCTGGAAGCTCCCTCGTGCGCTCTCCTGTTCCGACCCTGCCGCTTACCG
GATACCTGTCCGCCTTTCTCCCTTCGGGAAGCGTGGCGCTTTCTCATAGCTCACGCTGTAGGTATCTCAG
TTCGGTGTAGGTCGTTCGCTCCAAGCTGGGCTGTGTGCACGAACCCCCCGTTCAGCCCGACCGCTGCGCC
TTATCCGGTAACTATCGTCTTGAGTCCAACCCGGTAAGACACGACTTATCGCCACTGGCAGCAGCCACTG
GTAACAGGATTAGCAGAGCGAGGTATGTAGGCGGTGCTACAGAGTTCTTGAAGTGGTGGCCTAACTACGG
CTACACTAGAAGAACAGTATTTGGTATCTGCGCTCTGCTGAAGCCAGTTACCTTCGGAAAAAGAGTTGGT
AGCTCTTGATCCGGCAAACAAACCACCGCTGGTAGCGGTGGTTTTTTTGTTTGCAAGCAGCAGATTACGC
GCAGAAAAAAAGGATCTCAAGAAGATCCTTTGATCTTTTCTACGGGGTCTGACGCTCAGTGGAACGAAAA
CTCACGTTAAGGGATTTTGGTCATGAGATTATCAAAAAGGATCTTCACCTAGATCCTTTTAAATTAAAAA
TGAAGTTTTAAATCAATCTAAAGTATATATGAGTAAACTTGGTCTGACAGCTAAAACAATTCATCCAGTA
AAATATAATATTTTATTTTCTCCCAATCAGGCTTGATCCCCAGTAAGTCAAAAAATAGCTCGACATACTG
TTCTTCCCCGATATCCTCCCTGAGCGACCGGACGCAGAAGGCAATGTCATACCACTTGTCCGCCCTGCCG
CTTCTCCCAAGATCAATAAAGCCACTTACTTTGCCATCTTTCACAAAGATGTTGCTGTCTCCCAGGTCGC
CGTGGGAAAAGACAAGTTCCTCTTCGGGCTTTTCCGTCTTTAAAAAATCATACAGCTCGCGCGGATCTTT
AAATGGAGTGTCCTCTTCCCAGTTTTCGCAATCCACATCGGCCAGATCGTTATTCAGTAAGTAATCCAAT
TCGGCTAAGCGGCTGTCTAAGCTATTCGTATAGGGACAATCCGATATGTCGATGGAGTGAAAGAGCCTGA
TGCACTCCGCATACAGCTCGATAATCTTTTCAGGGCTTTGTTCATCTTCATACTCTTCCGAGCAAAGGAC
GCCATCGGCCTCACTCATGAGCAGATTGCTCCAGCCATCATGCCGTTCAAAGTGCAGGACCTTTGGAACA
GGCAGCTTTCCTTCCAGCCATAGCATCATGTCCTTTTCCCGTTCCACATCATAGGTGGTCCCTTTATACC
GGCTGTCCGTCATTTTTAAATATAGGTTTTCATTTTCTCCCACCAGCTTATATACCTTAGCAGGAGACAT
TCCTTCCGTATCTTTTACGCAGCGGTATTTTTCGATCAGTTTTTTCAATTCCGGTGATATTCTCATTTTA
GCCATACTCTTCCTTTTTCAATATTATTGAAGCATTTATCAGGGTTATTGTCTCATGAGCGGATACATAT
TTGAATGTATTTAGAAAAATAAACAAATAGGGGTTCCGCGCACTCGGAGCCTTGATGTGGGCGCTTTTTG
CAGCTGTTCGGCTGTGCGCTGGCCAGACAGTTATGCACAGGCCAGGCGGGTTTTAAGAGTTTTAATAAGT
TTTAAAGAGTTTTAGGCGGAAAAATCGCCTTTTTTCTCTTTTATATCAGTCACTTACATGTGTGACCGGT
TCCCAATGTACGGCTTTGGGTTCCCAATGTACGGGTTCCGGTTCCCAATGTACGGCTTTGGGTTCCCAAT
GTACGTGCTATCCACAGGAAAGAAGCTTTTTCGACCTTTTTCCCCTGCTAGGGCAATTTGCCCTAGCATC
TGCTCCGTACATTAGGAACCGGCGGATGCTTCGCCCTCGATCAGGTTGCGGTAGCGCATGACTAGGATCG
GGCCAGCCTGCCCCGCCTCCTCCTTCAAATCGTACTCCGGCAGGTCATTTGACCCGATCAGCTTGCGCAC
GGTGAAACAGAACTTCTTGAACTCTCCGGCGCTGCCACTGCGTTCGTAGATCGTCTTGAACAACCATCTG
GCTTCTGCCTTGCCTGCGGCGCGGCGTGCCAGGCGGTAGAGAAAACGGCCGATGCCGGGATCGATCAAAA
AGTAATCGGGGTGAACCGTCAGCACGTCCGGGTTCTTGCCTTCTGTGATCTCGCGGTACATCCAATCAGC
TAGCTCGATCTCGATGTACTCCGGCCGCCCGGTTTCGCTCTTTACGATCTTGTAGCGGCTAATCAAGGCT
TCACCCTCGGATACCGTCACCAGGCGGCCGTTCTTGGCCTTCTTCGTACGCTGCATGGCAACGTGCGTGG
TGTTTAACCGAATGCAGGTTTCTACCAGGTCGTCTTTCTGCTTTCCGCCATCGGCTCGCCGGCAGAACTT
GAGTACGTCCGCAACGTGTGGACGGAACACGCGGCCGGGCTTGTCTCCCTTCCCTTCCCGGTATCGGTTC
ATGGATTCGGTTAGATGGGAAACCGCCATCAGTACCAGGTCGTAATCCCACACACTGGCCATGCCGGCCG
GCCCTGCGGAAACCTCTACGTGCCCGTCTGGAAGCTCGTAGCGGATCACCTCGCCAGCTCGTCGGTCACG
CTTCGACAGACGGAAAACGGCCACGTCCATGATGCTGCGACTATCGCGGGTGCCCACGTCATAGAGCATC
GGAACGAAAAAATCTGGTTGCTCGTC
Features (pLannotate 1.2.2; 16 found; start..end, strand, type, name):
    648..1277    -  CDS            pVS1 StaA: stability protein from the Pseudomonas plasmid pVS1 (Heeb et al., 2000)
   1586..1610    -  misc_feature   RB T-DNA repeat: right border repeat from nopaline C58 T-DNA
   1677..2384    -  terminator     OCS terminator: octopine synthase terminator
   3723..3776    -  misc_feature   TMV Ω: translational enhancer from the tobacco mosaic virus 5'-leader sequence (Gallie et al., 1988)
   3805..4150    -  promoter       CaMV 35S promoter: strong constitutive promoter from cauliflower mosaic virus
   3807..3853    -  promoter       minimal CaMV 35S promoter: minimal 35S promoter from cauliflower mosaic virus
   4334..5140    -  CDS            IBMP_CAMVB (fragment): Experimental evidence at protein level: Swiss-Prot protein existence level 1. Enhances the ribosomal termination-reinitiation event leading to the translation of major open reading frames on the polycistronic viral RNAs. From Cauliflower mosaic virus (strain Bari 1) (CaMV).
   5183..5435    -  terminator     NOS terminator: nopaline synthase terminator and poly(A) signal
   5466..6014    -  CDS            bar: PAT_STRHY - Experimental evidence at protein level: Swiss-Prot protein existence level 1. Inactivates phosphinothricin (PPT) by transfer of an acetyl group from acetyl CoA. Can also acetylate demethylphosphinothricin but not PTT or glutamate. This enzyme is an effector of phosphinothricin tripeptide (PTT or bialaphos) resistance. From Streptomyces hygroscopicus. Introduced by genetic manipulation and expressed in glufosinate-tolerant maize by Dekalb Genetics.
   6035..6217    -  promoter       NOS promoter: nopaline synthase promoter NOS promoter
   6412..6436    -  misc_feature   LB T-DNA repeat: left border repeat from nopaline C58 T-DNA
   6572..7160    -  rep_origin     ori: high-copy-number ColE1/pMB1/pBR322/pUC origin of replication
   7331..8125    -  CDS            KanR: aminoglycoside phosphotransferase; aphA-3; confers resistance to kanamycin
   8126..8230    -  promoter       AmpR promoter: bla
   8292..8486    -  rep_origin     pVS1 oriV: origin of replication for the Pseudomonas plasmid pVS1 (Heeb et al., 2000)
   8552..219     -  CDS            pVS1 RepA (across the origin): replication protein from the Pseudomonas plasmid pVS1 (Heeb et al., 2000)
