[The description below was written by a language model from this plasmid's Addgene catalogue record and pLannotate feature annotations shown in this document.]
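Description:
pICSL86977OD:PITG_15039 is a binary plant expression plasmid built on the pICSL86977OD backbone, designed to be moved into Agrobacterium and used for transient expression of its insert in plants by agro-infiltration. The sequenced plasmid is about 9.4 kb. It replicates at high copy in E. coli from a ColE1/pUC-type origin. The pVS1 oriV, together with the pVS1 RepA replication protein and StaA stability protein, supports maintenance in Agrobacterium. Bacterial selection is by kanamycin, through an aphA-3 aminoglycoside phosphotransferase gene that the annotation places downstream of the bla (AmpR) promoter.

Two cassettes lie between the nopaline-type left and right T-DNA border repeats. Next to the left border, the NOS promoter drives the bar gene, which encodes phosphinothricin acetyltransferase, followed by the NOS terminator. This cassette provides Basta (glufosinate) resistance as the plant selectable marker. The expression cassette uses the CaMV 35S promoter followed by the TMV Ω leader, a translational enhancer, and ends at the octopine synthase terminator near the right border. A CaMV-derived fragment annotated upstream of the core promoter probably reflects extended 35S promoter sequence rather than an expressed gene.

The unannotated interval between the Ω leader and the OCS terminator is the position where the insert would sit. The insert is PITG_15039 from Phytophthora infestans (recorded as PITG_15039_T30-4), although the feature table does not annotate it. The record does not state the cloning sites, any epitope tag, or the function of the encoded protein. The associated publication concerns how plant pathogens counteract an NLR immune receptor network, which suggests use in in planta assays of this pathogen protein.
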