Addgene plasmid #173538: pICSL86977OD:PITG_15039
Purpose: This is a binary plasmid that can be transferred into Agrobacterium and used to transiently express the protein encoded by the insert in plants by agro-infiltration.
Depositing lab: Sophien Kamoun. Depositing organization: Sainsbury Laboratory, Norwich. Publication: Plant pathogens convergently evolved to counteract redundant nodes of an NLR immune receptor network. Derevnina L, Contreras MP, Adachi H, Upson J, Vergara Cruces A, Xie R, Sklenar J, Menke FLH, Mugford ST, MacLean D, Ma W, Hogenhout SA, Goverse A, Maqbool A, Wu CH, Kamoun S. PLoS Biol. 2021 Aug 23;19(8):e3001136. doi: 10.1371/journal.pbio.3001136. PubMed 34424903.
Backbone
  Vector backbone: pICSL86977OD
  Backbone manufacturer: Youles SynBio plasmids
  Backbone size w/o insert (bp): 8678
  Vector type: Plant Expression
  Selectable markers: Basta
Growth in bacteria
  Bacterial resistance: Kanamycin, 50 μg/mL
  Growth temperature: 37°C
  Growth strain: DH5alpha
  Copy number: High Copy
Gene/Insert
  Gene/Insert name: PITG_15039_T30-4
  Species: Phytophthora infestans
  Promoter: 35S
  Cloning method: Restriction Enzyme; 5′ cloning site unknown (unknown if destroyed); 3′ cloning site unknown (unknown if destroyed)
Terms and licenses: Academic/Nonprofit Terms; Industry Terms: Not Available to Industry
How to cite: pICSL86977OD:PITG_15039 was a gift from Sophien Kamoun (Addgene plasmid # 173538 ; http://n2t.net/addgene:173538 ; RRID:Addgene_173538)
